>Addgene plasmid #28306 | pAAV-FLEX-tdTomato | addgene full sequence | sequence record 162239 | Addgene CPS Result
CAGCTGCGCGCTCGCTCGCTCACTGAGGCCGCCCGGGCAAAGCCCGGGCGTCGGGCGACCTTTGGTCGCC
CGGCCTCAGTGAGCGAGCGAGCGCGCAGAGAGGGAGTGGCCAACTCCATCACTAGGGGTTCCTTGTAGTT
AATGATTAACCCGCCATGCTACTTATCTACGTAGCCATGCTCTAGGAAGATCCTTATCGATTTTACCACA
TTTGTAGAGGTTTTACTTGCTTTAAAAAACCTCCCACATCTCCCCCTGAACCTGAAACATAAAATGAATG
CAATTGTTGTTGTTAACTTGTTTATTGCAGCTTATAATGGTTACAAATAAAGCAATAGCATCACAAATTT
CACAAATAAAGCATTTTTTTCACTGCATTCTAGTTGTGGTTTGTCCAAACTCATCAATGTATCTTATCAT
GTCTGCTCGAAGCGGCCGCCCGGGTCGACGGTATCGATGCGGGGAGGCGGCCCAAAGGGAGATCCGACTC
GTCTGAGGGCGAAGGCGAAGACGCGGAAGAGGCCGCAGAGCCGGCAGCAGGCCGCGGGAAGGAAGGTCCG
CTGGATTGAGGGCCGAAGGGACGTAGCAGAAGGACGTCCCGCGCAGAATCCAGGTGGCAACACAGGCGAG
CAGCCAAGGAAAGGACGATGATTTCCCCGACAACACCACGGAATTGTCAGTGCCCAACAGCCGAGCCCCT
GTCCAGCAGCGGGCAAGGCAGGCGGCGATGAGTTCCGCCGTGGCAATAGGGAGGGGGAAAGCGAAAGTCC
CGGAAAGGAGCTGACAGGTGGTGGCAATGCCCCAACCAGTGGGGGTTGCGTCAGCAAACACAGTGCACAC
CACGCCACGTTGCCTGACAACGGGCCACAACTCCTCATAAAGAGACAGCAACCAGGATTTATACAAGGAG
GAGAAAATGAAAGCCATACGGGAAGCAATAGCATGATACAAAGGCATTAAAGCAGCGTATCCACATAGCG
TAAAAGGAGCAACATAGTTAAGAATACCAGTCAATCTTTCACAAATTTTGTAATCCAGAGGTTGATTATC
GATAAGCTTGATATCGAATTCGAACCTCTTCGAGGGACATAACTTCGTATAATGTATGCTATACGAAGTT
ATGGGTCGATGGTGAGATCTGGACTAGAGGGTCGATGGTGATGCTTGGATCAAAATAGGAAGAATCCCAA
TGATAACTTCGTATAAAGTATCCTATACGAAGTTATACTAGAATTCGGTACCGCCACCATGGTGAGCAAG
GGCGAGGAGGTCATCAAAGAGTTCATGCGCTTCAAGGTGCGCATGGAGGGCTCCATGAACGGCCACGAGT
TCGAGATCGAGGGCGAGGGCGAGGGCCGCCCCTACGAGGGCACCCAGACCGCCAAGCTGAAGGTGACCAA
GGGCGGCCCCCTGCCCTTCGCCTGGGACATCCTGTCCCCCCAGTTCATGTACGGCTCCAAGGCGTACGTG
AAGCACCCCGCCGACATCCCCGATTACAAGAAGCTGTCCTTCCCCGAGGGCTTCAAGTGGGAGCGCGTGA
TGAACTTCGAGGACGGCGGTCTGGTGACCGTGACCCAGGACTCCTCCCTGCAGGACGGCACGCTGATCTA
CAAGGTGAAGATGCGCGGCACCAACTTCCCCCCCGACGGCCCCGTAATGCAGAAGAAGACCATGGGCTGG
GAGGCCTCCACCGAGCGCCTGTACCCCCGCGACGGCGTGCTGAAGGGCGAGATCCACCAGGCCCTGAAGC
TGAAGGACGGCGGCCACTACCTGGTGGAGTTCAAGACCATCTACATGGCCAAGAAGCCCGTGCAACTGCC
CGGCTACTACTACGTGGACACCAAGCTGGACATCACCTCCCACAACGAGGACTACACCATCGTGGAACAG
TACGAGCGCTCCGAGGGCCGCCACCACCTGTTCCTGGGGCATGGCACCGGCAGCACCGGCAGCGGCAGCT
CCGGCACCGCCTCCTCCGGGGACAACAACATGGCCGTCATCAAAGAGTTCATGCGCTTCAAGGTGCGCAT
GGAGGGCTCCATGAACGGCCACGAGTTCGAGATCGAGGGCGAGGGCGAGGGCCGCCCCTACGAGGGCACC
CAGACCGCCAAGCTGAAGGTGACCAAGGGCGGCCCCCTGCCCTTCGCCTGGGACATCCTGTCCCCCCAGT
TCATGTACGGCTCCAAGGCGTACGTGAAGCACCCCGCCGACATCCCCGATTACAAGAAGCTGTCCTTCCC
CGAGGGCTTCAAGTGGGAGCGCGTGATGAACTTCGAGGACGGCGGTCTGGTGACCGTGACCCAGGACTCC
TCCCTGCAGGACGGCACGCTGATCTACAAGGTGAAGATGCGCGGCACCAACTTCCCCCCCGACGGCCCCG
TAATGCAGAAGAAGACCATGGGCTGGGAGGCCTCCACCGAGCGCCTGTACCCCCGCGACGGCGTGCTGAA
GGGCGAGATCCACCAGGCCCTGAAGCTGAAGGACGGCGGCCACTACCTGGTGGAGTTCAAGACCATCTAC
ATGGCCAAGAAGCCCGTGCAACTGCCCGGCTACTACTACGTGGACACCAAGCTGGACATCACCTCCCACA
ACGAGGACTACACCATCGTGGAACAGTACGAGCGCTCCGAGGGCCGCCACCACCTGTTCCTGTACGGCAT
GGACGAGCTGTACAAGTAAGGGGATCCCTAGTATAACTTCGTATAGCATACATTATACGAAGTTATGGGT
CGATGGTGATGCTTGGCAATTCGGGTCGATGGTGAAGCATTGGTCTTCCTATTTTGATATAACTTCGTAT
AGGATACTTTATACGAAGTTATGGGGATCCAATTCTTTGCCAAAATGATGAGACAGCACAATAACCAGCA
CGTTGCCCAGGAGCTGTAGGAAAAAGAAGAAGGCATGAACATGGTTAGCAGAGGCTCTAGAGCCGCCGGT
CACACGCCAGAAGCCGAACCCCGCCCTGCCCCGTCCCCCCCGAAGGCAGCCGTCCCCCCGCGGACAGCCC
CGAGCCGCTCCCCCCGCACAAAGGGCCCTCCCGGAGCCCCTCAAGGCTTTCACGCAGCCACAGAAAAGAA
ACAAGCCGTCATTAAACCAAGCGCTAATTACAGCCCGGAGGAGAAGGGCCGTCCCGCCCGCTCACCTGTG
GGAGTAACGCGGTCAGTCAGAGCCGGGGCGGGCGGCGCGAGGCGGCGGCGGAGCGGGGCACGGGGCGAAG
GCAGCGCGCAGCGACTCCCGCCCGCCGCGCGCTTCGCTTTTTATAGGGCCGCCGCCGCCGCCGCCTCGCC
ATAAAAGGAAACTTTCGGAGCGCGCCGCTCTGATTGGCTGCCGCCGCACCTCTCCGCCTCGCCCCGCCCC
GCCCCTCGCCCCGCCCCCCCCCCCCCCCCGCCCCCATCGCTGCACAAAATAATTAAAAAATAAATAAATA
CAAAATTGGGGGTGGGGAGGGGGGGGAGATGGGGAGAGTGAAGCAGAACGTGGGGCTCACCTCGACCATG
GTAATAGCGATGACTAATACGTAGATGTACTGCCAAGTAGGAAAGTCCCATAAGGTCATGTACTGGGCAT
AATGCCAGGCGGGCCATTTACCGTCATTGACGTCAATAGGGGGCGTACTTGGCATATGATACACTTGATG
TACTGCCAAGTGGGCAGTTTACCGTAAATACTCCACCCATTGACGTCAATGGAAAGTCCCTATTGGCGTT
ACTATGGGAACATACGTCATTATTGACGTCAATGGTACTCTTCCTAGAGCATGGCTACGTAGATAAGTAG
CATGGCGGGTTAATCATTAACTACAAGGAACCCCTAGTGATGGAGTTGGCCACTCCCTCTCTGCGCGCTC
GCTCGCTCACTGAGGCCGGGCGACCAAAGGTCGCCCGACGCCCGGGCTTTGCCCGGGCGGCCTCAGTGAG
CGAGCGAGCGCGCAGCTGGCGTAATAGCGAAGAGGCCCGCACCGATCGCCCTTCCCAACAGTTGCGCAGC
CTGAATGGCGAATGGG
[124 nt withheld, positions 4007-4130]
C
[91 nt withheld, positions 4132-4222]
A
[49 nt withheld, positions 4224-4272]
CCTTTGACGTTGGAGTCCACGTTCTTT
[37 nt withheld, positions 4300-4336]
ACCCTATCTCGGTCTATTCTTTTGATTTATAAGGGATTTTGCCGATTTCGGCCTATTGGTTAAAAAATGA
GCTGATTTAACAAAAATTTAACGCGAATTTTAACAAAATATTAACGCTTACAATTTAGGTGGCACTTTTC
GGGGAAATGTGCGCGGAACCCCTATTTGTTTATTTTTCTAAATACATTCAAATATGTATCCGCTCATGAG
ACAATAACCCTGATAAATGCTTCAATAATATTGAAAAAGGAAGAGTATGAGTATTCAACATTTCCGTGTC
GCCCTTATTCCCTTTTTTGCGGCATTTTGCCTTCCTGTTTTTGCTCACCCAGAAACGCTGGTGAAAGTAA
AAGATGCTGAAGATCAGTTGGGTGCACGAGTGGGTTACATCGAACTGGATCTCAACAGCGGTAAGATCCT
TGAGAGTTTTCGCCCCGAAGAACGTTTTCCAATGATGAGCACTTTTAAAGTTCTGCTATGTGGCGCGGTA
TTATCCCGTATTGACGCCGGGCAAGAGCAACTCGGTCGCCGCATACACTATTCTCAGAATGACTTGGTTG
AGTACTCACCAGTCACAGAAAAGCATCTTACGGATGGCATGACAGTAAGAGAATTATGCAGTGCTGCCAT
AACCATGAGTGATAACACTGCGGCCAACTTACTTCTGACAACGATCGGAGGACCGAAGGAGCTAACCGCT
TTTTTGCACAACATGGGGGATCATGTAACTCGCCTTGATCGTTGGGAACCGGAGCTGAATGAAGCCATAC
CAAACGACGAGCGTGACACCACGATGCCTGTAGCAATGGCAACAACGTTGCGCAAACTATTAACTGGCGA
ACTACTTACTCTAGCTTCCCGGCAACAATTAATAGACTGGATGGAGGCGGATAAAGTTGCAGGACCACTT
CTGCGCTCGGCCCTTCCGGCTGGCTGGTTTATTGCTGATAAATCTGGAGCCGGTGAGCGTGGGTCTCGCG
GTATCATTGCAGCACTGGGGCCAGATGGTAAGCCCTCCCGTATCGTAGTTATCTACACGACGGGGAGTCA
GGCAACTATGGATGAACGAAATAGACAGATCGCTGAGATAGGTGCCTCACTGATTAAGCATTGGTAACTG
TCAGACCAAGTTTACTCATATATACTTTAGATTGATTTAAAACTTCATTTTTAATTTAAAAGGATCTAGG
TGAAGATCCTTTTTGATAATCTCATGACCAAAATCCCTTAACGTGAGTTTTCGTTCCACTGAGCGTCAGA
CCCCGTAGAAAAGATCAAAGGATCTTCTTGAGATCCTTTTTTTCTGCGCGTAATCTGCTGCTTGCAAACA
AAAAAACCACCGCTACCAGCGGTGGTTTGTTTGCCGGATCAAGAGCTACCAACTCTTTTTCCGAAGGTAA
CTGGCTTCAGCAGAGCGCAGATACCAAATACTGTTCTTCTAGTGTAGCCGTAGTTAGGCCACCACTTCAA
GAACTCTGTAGCACCGCCTACATACCTCGCTCTGCTAATCCTGTTACCAGTGGCTGCTGCCAGTGGCGAT
AAGTCGTGTCTTACCGGGTTGGACTCAAGACGATAGTTACCGGATAAGGCGCAGCGGTCGGGCTGAACGG
GGGGTTCGTGCACACAGCCCAGCTTGGAGCGAACGACCTACACCGAACTGAGATACCTACAGCGTGAGCT
ATGAGAAAGCGCCACGCTTCCCGAAGGGAGAAAGGCGGACAGGTATCCGGTAAGCGGCAGGGTCGGAACA
GGAGAGCGCACGAGGGAGCTTCCAGGGGGAAACGCCTGGTATCTTTATAGTCCTGTCGGGTTTCGCCACC
TCTGACTTGAGCGTCGATTTTTGTGATGCTCGTCAGGGGGGCGGAGCCTATGGAAAAACGCCAGCAACGC
GGCCTTTTTACGGTTCCTGGCCTTTTGCTGGCCTTTTGCTCACATGTTCTTTCCTGCGTTATCCCCTGAT
TCTGTGGATAACCGTATTACCGCCTTTGAGTGAGCTGATACCGCTCGCCGCAGCCGAACGACCGAGCGCA
GCGAGTCAGTGAGCGAGGAAGCGGAAGAGCGCCCAATACGCAAACCGCCTCTCCCCGCGCGTTGGCCGAT
TCATTAATG
Features (pLannotate 1.2.2; 22 found; start..end, strand, type, name):
    204..272     +  CDS            large T antigen (fragment): large T antigen from SV40 (simian virus 40)
    295..416     +  polyA_signal   SV40 poly(A) signal: SV40 polyadenylation signal
    459..1047    -  misc_feature   WPRE: woodchuck hepatitis virus posttranscriptional regulatory element
   1047..1071    -  misc_feature   MCS (fragment): pBluescript multiple cloning site
   1089..1122    -  protein_bind   loxP: Cre-mediated recombination occurs in the 8-bp core sequence (GCATACAT). Cre recombinase
   1193..1226    -  protein_bind   lox2272: Cre-mediated recombination occurs in the 8-bp core sequence (GGATACTT). lox2272 sites are compatible with each other, but incompatible with loxP or loxN sites (Lee and Saito, 1988). Cre recombinase
   1249..2678    +  CDS            tdTomato (fragment): tandem dimeric (pseudo-monomeric) derivative of DsRed (Shaner et al., 2004) mammalian codon-optimized
   2693..2726    +  protein_bind   loxP: Cre-mediated recombination occurs in the 8-bp core sequence (GCATACAT). Cre recombinase
   2789..2822    +  protein_bind   lox2272: Cre-mediated recombination occurs in the 8-bp core sequence (GGATACTT). lox2272 sites are compatible with each other, but incompatible with loxP or loxN sites (Lee and Saito, 1988). Cre recombinase
   2821..2886    -  CDS            HBB (fragment): HBB_LEPEU - Experimental evidence at protein level: Swiss-Prot protein existence level 1. Involved in oxygen transport from the lung to the various peripheral tissues. From Lepus europaeus (European hare).
   2884..3014    -  intron         chimeric intron (fragment): chimera between introns from chicken β-actin and rabbit β-globin
   3103..3238    -  intron         hybrid intron (fragment): hybrid between chicken β-actin (CBA) and minute virus of mice (MMV) introns (Gray et al., 2011)
   3239..3495    -  promoter       chicken β-actin promoter: contains a 21-bp deletion relative to the standard chicken β-actin promoter
   3497..3745    -  enhancer       CMV enhancer (fragment): human cytomegalovirus immediate early enhancer
   3806..3938    +  repeat_region  AAV2 ITR (fragment): inverted terminal repeat of adeno-associated virus serotype 2 inverted
   3933..4002    +  CDS            lacZα (fragment): LacZα fragment of β-galactosidase; lacZ fragment
   4007..4435    +  rep_origin     f1 ori (sequence partly withheld): f1 bacteriophage origin of replication; arrow indicates direction of (+) strand synthesis
   4488..4592    +  promoter       AmpR promoter: bla
   4593..5453    +  CDS            AmpR: β-lactamase; bla; confers resistance to ampicillin, carbenicillin, and related antibiotics
   5624..6212    +  rep_origin     ori: high-copy-number ColE1/pMB1/pBR322/pUC origin of replication
   6395..6       +  CDS            lacI (fragment) (across the origin): lac repressor; lacI; The lac repressor binds to the lac operator to inhibit transcription in E. coli. This inhibition can be relieved by adding lactose or isopropyl-β-D-thiogalactopyranoside (IPTG).
   6445..133     -  repeat_region  AAV2 ITR (across the origin): inverted terminal repeat of adeno-associated virus serotype 2 inverted
