>Addgene plasmid #28306 | pAAV-FLEX-tdTomato | analyzer sequence | sequence record 13409
CTTCCGCTTCCTCGCTCACTGACTCGCTGCGCTCGGTCGTTCGGCTGCGGCGAGCGGTATCAGCTCACTC
AAAGGCGGTAATACGGTTATCCACAGAATCAGGGGATAACGCAGGAAAGAACATGTGAGCAAAAGGCCAG
CAAAAGGCCAGGAACCGTAAAAAGGCCGCGTTGCTGGCGTTTTTCCATAGGCTCCGCCCCCCTGACGAGC
ATCACAAAAATCGACGCTCAAGTCAGAGGTGGCGAAACCCGACAGGACTATAAAGATACCAGGCGTTTCC
CCCTGGAAGCTCCCTCGTGCGCTCTCCTGTTCCGACCCTGCCGCTTACCGGATACCTGTCCGCCTTTCTC
CCTTCGGGAAGCGTGGCGCTTTCTCATAGCTCACGCTGTAGGTATCTCAGTTCGGTGTAGGTCGTTCGCT
CCAAGCTGGGCTGTGTGCACGAACCCCCCGTTCAGCCCGACCGCTGCGCCTTATCCGGTAACTATCGTCT
TGAGTCCAACCCGGTAAGACACGACTTATCGCCACTGGCAGCAGCCACTGGTAACAGGATTAGCAGAGCG
AGGTATGTAGGCGGTGCTACAGAGTTCTTGAAGTGGTGGCCTAACTACGGCTACACTAGAAGAACAGTAT
TTGGTATCTGCGCTCTGCTGAAGCCAGTTACCTTCGGAAAAAGAGTTGGTAGCTCTTGATCCGGCAAACA
AACCACCGCTGGTAGCGGTGGTTTTTTTGTTTGCAAGCAGCAGATTACGCGCAGAAAAAAAGGATCTCAA
GAAGATCCTTTGATCTTTTCTACGGGGTCTGACGCTCAGTGGAACGAAAACTCACGTTAAGGGATTTTGG
TCATGAGATTATCAAAAAGGATCTTCACCTAGATCCTTTTAAATTAAAAATGAAGTTTTAAATCAATCTA
AAGTATATATGAGTAAACTTGGTCTGACAGTTACCAATGCTTAATCAGTGAGGCACCTATCTCAGCGATC
TGTCTATTTCGTTCATCCATAGTTGCCTGACTCCCCGTCGTGTAGATAACTACGATACGGGAGGGCTTAC
CATCTGGCCCCAGTGCTGCAATGATACCGCGAGACCCACGCTCACCGGCTCCAGATTTATCAGCAATAAA
CCAGCCAGCCGGAAGGGCCGAGCGCAGAAGTGGTCCTGCAACTTTATCCGCCTCCATCCAGTCTATTAAT
TGTTGCCGGGAAGCTAGAGTAAGTAGTTCGCCAGTTAATAGTTTGCGCAACGTTGTTGCCATTGCTACAG
GCATCGTGGTGTCACGCTCGTCGTTTGGTATGGCTTCATTCAGCTCCGGTTCCCAACGATCAAGGCGAGT
TACATGATCCCCCATGTTGTGCAAAAAAGCGGTTAGCTCCTTCGGTCCTCCGATCGTTGTCAGAAGTAAG
TTGGCCGCAGTGTTATCACTCATGGTTATGGCAGCACTGCATAATTCTCTTACTGTCATGCCATCCGTAA
GATGCTTTTCTGTGACTGGTGAGTACTCAACCAAGTCATTCTGAGAATAGTGTATGCGGCGACCGAGTTG
CTCTTGCCCGGCGTCAATACGGGATAATACCGCGCCACATAGCAGAACTTTAAAAGTGCTCATCATTGGA
AAACGTTCTTCGGGGCGAAAACTCTCAAGGATCTTACCGCTGTTGAGATCCAGTTCGATGTAACCCACTC
GTGCACCCAACTGATCTTCAGCATCTTTTACTTTCACCAGCGTTTCTGGGTGAGCAAAAACAGGAAGGCA
AAATGCCGCAAAAAAGGGAATAAGGGCGACACGGAAATGTTGAATACTCATACTCTTCCTTTTTCAATAT
TATTGAAGCATTTATCAGGGTTATTGTCTCATGAGCGGATACATATTTGAATGTATTTAGAAAAATAAAC
AAATAGGGGTTCCGCGCACATTTCCCCGAAAAGTGCCACCTAAATTGTAAGCGTTAATATTTTGTTAAAA
TTCGCGTTAAATTTTTGTTAAATCAGCTCATTTTTTAACCAATAGGCCGAAATCGGCAAAATCCCTTATA
AATCAAAAGAATAGACCGAGATAGGGT
[37 nt withheld, positions 2058-2094]
AAAGAACGTGGACTCCAACGTCAAAGG
[49 nt withheld, positions 2122-2170]
T
[91 nt withheld, positions 2172-2262]
G
[124 nt withheld, positions 2264-2387]
CCCATTCGCCATTCAGGCTGCGCAACTGTTGGGAAGGGCGATCGGTGCGGGCCTCTTCGCTATTACGCCA
GCTGCGCGCTCGCTCGCTCACTGAGGCCGCCCGGGCAAAGCCCGGGCGTCGGGCGACCTTTGGTCGCCCG
GCCTCAGTGAGCGAGCGAGCGCGCAGAGAGGGAGTGGCCAACTCCATCACTAGGGGTTCCTTGTAGTTAA
TGATTAACCCGCCATGCTACTTATCTACGTAGCCATGCTCTAGGAAGATCGTACCATTGACGTCAATAAT
GACGTATGTTCCCATAGTAACGCCAATAGGGACTTTCCATTGACGTCAATGGGTGGAGTATTTACGGTAA
ACTGCCCACTTGGCAGTACATCAAGTGTATCATATGCCAAGTACGCCCCCTATTGACGTCAATGACGGTA
AATGGCCCGCCTGGCATTATGCCCAGTACATGACCTTATGGGACTTTCCTACTTGGCAGTACATCTACGT
ATTAGTCATCGCTATTACCATGGTCGAGGTGAGCCCCACGTTCTGCTTCACTCTCCCCATCTCCCCCCCC
TCCCCACCCCCAATTTTGTATTTATTTATTTTTTAATTATTTTGTGCAGCGATGGGGGCGGGGGGGGGGG
GGGGGCGCGCGCCAGGCGGGGCGGGGCGGGGCGAGGGGCGGGGCGGGGCGAGGCGGAGAGGTGCGGCGGC
AGCCAATCAGAGCGGCGCGCTCCGAAAGTTTCCTTTTATGGCGAGGCGGCGGCGGCGGCGGCCCTATAAA
AAGCGAAGCGCGCGGCGGGCGGGAGTCGCTGCGACGCTGCCTTCGCCCCGTGCCCCGCTCCGCCGCCGCC
TCGCGCCGCCCGCCCCGGCTCTGACTGACCGCGTTACTCCCACAGGTGAGCGGGCGGGACGGCCCTTCTC
CTCCGGGCTGTAATTAGCGCTTGGTTTAATGACGGCTTGTTTCTTTTCTGTGGCTGCGTGAAAGCCTTGA
GGGGCTCCGGGAGGGCCCTTTGTGCGGGGGGAGCGGCTCGGGGCTGTCCGCGGGGGGACGGCTGCCTTCG
GGGGGGACGGGGCAGGGCGGGGTTCGGCTTCTGGCGTGTGACCGGCGGCTCTAGAGCCTCTGCTAACCAT
GTTCATGCCTTCTTCTTTTTCCTACAGCTCCTGGGCAACGTGCTGGTTATTGTGCTGTCTCATCATTTTG
GCAAAGAATTGGATCCCCATAACTTCGTATAAAGTATCCTATACGAAGTTATATCAAAATAGGAAGACCA
ATGCTTCACCATCGACCCGAATTGCCAAGCATCACCATCGACCCATAACTTCGTATAATGTATGCTATAC
GAAGTTATACTAGGGATCCCCTTACTTGTACAGCTCGTCCATGCCGTACAGGAACAGGTGGTGGCGGCCC
TCGGAGCGCTCGTACTGTTCCACGATGGTGTAGTCCTCGTTGTGGGAGGTGATGTCCAGCTTGGTGTCCA
CGTAGTAGTAGCCGGGCAGTTGCACGGGCTTCTTGGCCATGTAGATGGTCTTGAACTCCACCAGGTAGTG
GCCGCCGTCCTTCAGCTTCAGGGCCTGGTGGATCTCGCCCTTCAGCACGCCGTCGCGGGGGTACAGGCGC
TCGGTGGAGGCCTCCCAGCCCATGGTCTTCTTCTGCATTACGGGGCCGTCGGGGGGGAAGTTGGTGCCGC
GCATCTTCACCTTGTAGATCAGCGTGCCGTCCTGCAGGGAGGAGTCCTGGGTCACGGTCACCAGACCGCC
GTCCTCGAAGTTCATCACGCGCTCCCACTTGAAGCCCTCGGGGAAGGACAGCTTCTTGTAATCGGGGATG
TCGGCGGGGTGCTTCACGTACGCCTTGGAGCCGTACATGAACTGGGGGGACAGGATGTCCCAGGCGAAGG
GCAGGGGGCCGCCCTTGGTCACCTTCAGCTTGGCGGTCTGGGTGCCCTCGTAGGGGCGGCCCTCGCCCTC
GCCCTCGATCTCGAACTCGTGGCCGTTCATGGAGCCCTCCATGCGCACCTTGAAGCGCATGAACTCTTTG
ATGACGGCCATGTTGTTGTCCTCGGAGGAGGCGGTGCCGGAGCTGCCGCTGCCGGTGCTGCCGGTGCCAT
GCCCCAGGAACAGGTGGTGGCGGCCCTCGGAGCGCTCGTACTGTTCCACGATGGTGTAGTCCTCGTTGTG
GGAGGTGATGTCCAGCTTGGTGTCCACGTAGTAGTAGCCGGGCAGTTGCACGGGCTTCTTGGCCATGTAG
ATGGTCTTGAACTCCACCAGGTAGTGGCCGCCGTCCTTCAGCTTCAGGGCCTGGTGGATCTCGCCCTTCA
GCACGCCGTCGCGGGGGTACAGGCGCTCGGTGGAGGCCTCCCAGCCCATGGTCTTCTTCTGCATTACGGG
GCCGTCGGGGGGGAAGTTGGTGCCGCGCATCTTCACCTTGTAGATCAGCGTGCCGTCCTGCAGGGAGGAG
TCCTGGGTCACGGTCACCAGACCGCCGTCCTCGAAGTTCATCACGCGCTCCCACTTGAAGCCCTCGGGGA
AGGACAGCTTCTTGTAATCGGGGATGTCGGCGGGGTGCTTCACGTACGCCTTGGAGCCGTACATGAACTG
GGGGGACAGGATGTCCCAGGCGAAGGGCAGGGGGCCGCCCTTGGTCACCTTCAGCTTGGCGGTCTGGGTG
CCCTCGTAGGGGCGGCCCTCGCCCTCGCCCTCGATCTCGAACTCGTGGCCGTTCATGGAGCCCTCCATGC
GCACCTTGAAGCGCATGAACTCTTTGATGACCTCCTCGCCCTTGCTCACCATGGTGGCGGTACCGAATTC
TAGTATAACTTCGTATAGGATACTTTATACGAAGTTATCATTGGGATTCTTCCTATTTTGATCCAAGCAT
CACCATCGACCCTCTAGTCCAGATCTCACCATCGACCCATAACTTCGTATAGCATACATTATACGAAGTT
ATGTCCCTCGAAGAGGTTCGAATTCGATATCAAGCTTATCGATAATCAACCTCTGGATTACAAAATTTGT
GAAAGATTGACTGGTATTCTTAACTATGTTGCTCCTTTTACGCTATGTGGATACGCTGCTTTAATGCCTT
TGTATCATGCTATTGCTTCCCGTATGGCTTTCATTTTCTCCTCCTTGTATAAATCCTGGTTGCTGTCTCT
TTATGAGGAGTTGTGGCCCGTTGTCAGGCAACGTGGCGTGGTGTGCACTGTGTTTGCTGACGCAACCCCC
ACTGGTTGGGGCATTGCCACCACCTGTCAGCTCCTTTCCGGGACTTTCGCTTTCCCCCTCCCTATTGCCA
CGGCGGAACTCATCGCCGCCTGCCTTGCCCGCTGCTGGACAGGGGCTCGGCTGTTGGGCACTGACAATTC
CGTGGTGTTGTCGGGGAAATCATCGTCCTTTCCTTGGCTGCTCGCCTGTGTTGCCACCTGGATTCTGCGC
GGGACGTCCTTCTGCTACGTCCCTTCGGCCCTCAATCCAGCGGACCTTCCTTCCCGCGGCCTGCTGCCGG
CTCTGCGGCCTCTTCCGCGTCTTCGCCTTCGCCCTCAGACGAGTCGGATCTCCCTTTGGGCCGCCTCCCC
GCATCGATACCGTCGACCCGGGCGGCCGCTTCGAGCAGACATGATAAGATACATTGATGAGTTTGGACAA
ACCACAACTAGAATGCAGTGAAAAAAATGCTTTATTTGTGAAATTTGTGATGCTATTGCTTTATTTGTAA
CCATTATAAGCTGCAATAAACAAGTTAACAACAACAATTGCATTCATTTTATGTTTCAGGTTCAGGGGGA
GATGTGGGAGGTTTTTTAAAGCAAGTAAAACCTCTACAAATGTGGTAAAATCGATAAGGATCTTCCTAGA
GCATGGCTACGTAGATAAGTAGCATGGCGGGTTAATCATTAACTACAAGGAACCCCTAGTGATGGAGTTG
GCCACTCCCTCTCTGCGCGCTCGCTCGCTCACTGAGGCCGGGCGACCAAAGGTCGCCCGACGCCCGGGCT
TTGCCCGGGCGGCCTCAGTGAGCGAGCGAGCGCGCAGCTGCATTAATGAATCGGCCAACGCGCGGGGAGA
GGCGGTTTGCGTATTGGGCGCT
Features (pLannotate 1.2.2; 22 found; start..end, strand, type, name):
    182..770     -  rep_origin     ori: high-copy-number ColE1/pMB1/pBR322/pUC origin of replication
    941..1801    -  CDS            AmpR: β-lactamase; bla; confers resistance to ampicillin, carbenicillin, and related antibiotics
   1802..1906    -  promoter       AmpR promoter: bla
   1959..2387    -  rep_origin     f1 ori (sequence partly withheld): f1 bacteriophage origin of replication; arrow indicates direction of (+) strand synthesis
   2392..2461    -  CDS            lacZα (fragment): LacZα fragment of β-galactosidase; lacZ fragment
   2456..2588    -  repeat_region  AAV2 ITR (fragment): inverted terminal repeat of adeno-associated virus serotype 2 inverted
   2651..2899    +  enhancer       CMV enhancer (fragment): human cytomegalovirus immediate early enhancer
   2901..3178    +  promoter       chicken β-actin promoter: No description available
   3179..3315    +  intron         hybrid intron (fragment): hybrid between chicken β-actin (CBA) and minute virus of mice (MMV) introns (Gray et al., 2011)
   3404..3534    +  intron         chimeric intron (fragment): chimera between introns from chicken β-actin and rabbit β-globin
   3532..3597    +  CDS            HBB (fragment): HBB_LEPEU - Experimental evidence at protein level: Swiss-Prot protein existence level 1. Involved in oxygen transport from the lung to the various peripheral tissues. From Lepus europaeus (European hare).
   3596..3629    -  protein_bind   lox2272: Cre-mediated recombination occurs in the 8-bp core sequence (GGATACTT). lox2272 sites are compatible with each other, but incompatible with loxP or loxN sites (Lee and Saito, 1988). Cre recombinase
   3692..3725    -  protein_bind   loxP: Cre-mediated recombination occurs in the 8-bp core sequence (GCATACAT). Cre recombinase
   3742..5169    -  CDS            tdTomato: tdTomato is a basic (constitutively fluorescent) orange fluorescent protein published in 2004, derived from Discosoma sp.. It is reported to be a somewhat slowly-maturing tandem dimer with low acid sensitivity.
   5192..5225    +  protein_bind   lox2272: Cre-mediated recombination occurs in the 8-bp core sequence (GGATACTT). lox2272 sites are compatible with each other, but incompatible with loxP or loxN sites (Lee and Saito, 1988). Cre recombinase
   5296..5329    +  protein_bind   loxP: Cre-mediated recombination occurs in the 8-bp core sequence (GCATACAT). Cre recombinase
   5347..5371    +  misc_feature   MCS (fragment): pBluescript multiple cloning site
   5371..5959    +  misc_feature   WPRE: woodchuck hepatitis virus posttranscriptional regulatory element
   6002..6123    -  polyA_signal   SV40 poly(A) signal: SV40 polyadenylation signal
   6146..6214    -  CDS            large T antigen (fragment): large T antigen from SV40 (simian virus 40)
   6285..6418    +  repeat_region  AAV2 ITR: inverted terminal repeat of adeno-associated virus serotype 2 inverted
   6412..6468    -  CDS            lacI (fragment): lac repressor; lacI; The lac repressor binds to the lac operator to inhibit transcription in E. coli. This inhibition can be relieved by adding lactose or isopropyl-β-D-thiogalactopyranoside (IPTG).
