[The description below was written by a language model from this plasmid's Addgene catalogue record and pLannotate feature annotations shown in this document.]
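Description:
pAAV-FLEX-tdTomato is an adeno-associated virus transfer plasmid (about 6.4 kb) built on the AAV-FLEX backbone for Cre-dependent expression of the red fluorescent protein tdTomato in mammalian cells. The bacterial portion carries a ColE1/pUC-type origin, an f1 origin and an ampicillin resistance gene (β-lactamase with its own promoter). Although the origin is annotated as a high-copy type, the catalogue lists the plasmid as low copy and calls for recombination-deficient E. coli, a common precaution for keeping the AAV2 inverted terminal repeats intact. The two ITRs flank the expression cassette and are the cis elements needed to replicate and package it into AAV particles.

Between the ITRs, the CAG promoter (CMV enhancer, chicken β-actin promoter and a chimeric β-actin/β-globin intron) faces a FLEX, or double-inverted-orientation, switch. The tdTomato coding sequence, a tandem-dimer DsRed derivative of roughly 1.4 kb, sits in the antisense orientation relative to the promoter. It is bracketed on each side by a loxP/lox2272 pair, with the two pairs in opposing orientation. Because loxP and lox2272 do not recombine with each other, Cre first inverts the insert through one matched pair. It then excises a site from the other pair, which locks tdTomato in the sense orientation so that only Cre-expressing cells become fluorescent. A WPRE downstream enhances transcript stability and expression. An SV40 polyadenylation signal follows, although it is annotated on the opposite strand to the promoter and WPRE in both tables.

Two sequence records are annotated (6,445 and 6,469 nt). They are written in opposite orientations but show the same parts and architecture. The construct is typically used to label genetically defined cell populations in Cre driver lines, and the record lists packaged preparations in multiple capsid serotypes.
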