Addgene plasmid #28306: pAAV-FLEX-tdTomato
Purpose: Cre-dependent AAV-mediated expression of tdTomato under the CAG promoter
Depositing lab: Edward Boyden. Depositing organization: Massachusetts Institute of Technology.
Backbone
  Vector backbone: AAV-FLEX
  Backbone manufacturer: Scott Sternson
  Backbone size w/o insert (bp): 5048
  Total vector size (bp): 6445
  Vector type: Mammalian Expression, AAV, Cre/Lox ; Adeno-associated virus
Growth in bacteria
  Bacterial resistance: Ampicillin, 100 μg/mL
  Growth temperature: 30°C
  Growth strain: NEB Stable
  Growth instructions: Use recombinase-free E. coli (Stbl3, XL-10, Sure2 et.al), grow at 30C
  Copy number: Low Copy
Gene/Insert
  Gene/Insert name: tdTomato
  Species: engineered from red fluorescent protein from coral
  Insert size (bp): 1429
  Mutation: N/A
  Promoter: CAG
  Cloning method: Restriction Enzyme; 5′ cloning site KpnI (not destroyed); 3′ cloning site BsrGI (not destroyed)
  Sequencing primers: 5′ cttctggcgtgtgaccgg
Terms and licenses: Academic/Nonprofit Terms; Industry Terms: Not Available to Industry
Depositor comments: PLEASE CONTACT ED BOYDEN () FOR DETAILS ON THIS REAGENT AND FURTHER REAGENTS IN THIS LINE.
How to cite: pAAV-FLEX-tdTomato was a gift from Edward Boyden (Addgene plasmid # 28306 ; http://n2t.net/addgene:28306 ; RRID:Addgene_28306) For viral preps, please replace (Addgene plasmid # 28306) in the above sentence with: (Addgene viral prep # 28306-AAV1), (Addgene viral prep # 28306-AAV2), (Addgene viral prep # 28306-AAV5), (Addgene viral prep # 28306-AAV8), (Addgene viral prep # 28306-AAV9), (Addgene viral prep # 28306-AAVrg), (Addgene viral prep # 28306-PHP.S), or (Addgene viral prep # 28306-PHPeB)
