>Addgene plasmid #28306 | pAAV-FLEX-tdTomato | addgene partial sequence | sequence record 50994 | pCAG-F 5'-GCAACGTGCTGGTTATTGTG-3'
TTTTGCAGATTGGATCCCCATAACTTCGTATAAAGTATCCTATACGAAGTTATATCAAAATAGGAAGACC
AATGCTTCACCATCGACCCGAATTGCCAAGCATCACCATCGACCCATAACTTCGTATAATGTATGCTATA
CGAAGTTATACTAGGGATCCCCTTACTTGTACAGCTCGTCCATGCCGTACAGGAACAGGTGGTGGCGGCC
CTCGGAGCGCTCGTACTGTTCCACGATGGTGTAGTCCTCGTTGTGGGAGGTGATGTCCAGCTTGGTGTCC
ACGTAGTAGTAGCCGGGCAGTTGCACGGGCTTCTTGGCCATGTAGATGGTCTTGAACTCCACCAGGTAGT
GGCCGCCGTCCTTCAGCTTCAGGGCCTGGTGGATCTCGCCCTTCAGCACGCCGTCGCGGGGGTACAGGCG
CTCGGTGGAGGCCTCCCAGCCCATGGTCTTCTTCTGCATTACGGGGCCGTCGGGGGGGAAGTTGGTGCCG
CGCATCTTCACCTTGTAGATCAGCGTGCCGTCCTGCAGGGAGGAGTCCTGGGTCACGGTCACCAGACCGC
CGTCCTCGAAGTTCATCACGCGCTCCCACTTGAAGCCCTCGGGGAAGGACAGCTTCTTGTAATCGGGGAT
GTCGGCGGGGTGCTTCACGTACGCCTTGGAGCCGTACATGAACTGGGGGGACAGGATGTCCCAGGCGAAG
GGCAGGGGGCCGCCCTTGGTCACCTTCAGCTTGGCGGTCTGGGTGCCCTCGTAGGGGCGGCCCTCGCCCT
CGCCCTCGATCTCGAACTCGTGGCCGTTCATGGAGCCCTCCATGCGCACC
